>Addgene plasmid #126330 | pGWB14-LYX112 | addgene full sequence | sequence record 247189 | Addgene NGS Result
TCGGTCTTGCCTTGCTCGTCGGTGATGTACTTCACCAGCTCCGCGAAGTCGCTCTTCTTGATGGAGCGCA
TGGGGACGTGCTTGGCAATCACGCGCACCCCCCGGCCGTTTTAGCGGCTAAAAAAGTCATGGCTCTGCCC
TCGGGCGGACCACGCCCATCATGACCTTGCCAAGCTCGTCCTGCTTCTCTTCGATCTTCGCCAGCAGGGC
GAGGATCGTGGCATCACCGAACCGCGCCGTGCGCGGGTCGTCGGTGAGCCAGAGTTTCAGCAGGCCGCCC
AGGCGGCCCAGGTCGCCATTGATGCGGGCCAGCTCGCGGACGTGCTCATAGTCCACGACGCCCGTGATTT
TGTAGCCCTGGCCGACGGCCAGCAGGTAGGCCGACAGGCTCATGCCGGCCGCCGCCGCCTTTTCCTCAAT
CGCTCTTCGTTCGTCTGGAAGGCAGTACACCTTGATAGGTGGGCTGCCCTTCCTGGTTGGCTTGGTTTCA
TCAGCCATCCGCTTGCCCTCATCTGTTACGCCGGCGGTAGCCGGCCAGCCTCGCAGAGCAGGATTCCCGT
TGAGCACCGCCAGGTGCGAATAAGGGACAGTGAAGAAGGAACACCCGCTCGCGGGTGGGCCTACTTCACC
TATCCTGCCCGGCTGACGCCGTTGGATACACCAAGGAAAGTCTACACGAACCCTTTGGCAAAATCCTGTA
TATCGTGCGAAAAAGGATGGATATACCGAAAAAATCGCTATAATGACCCCGAAGCAGGGTTATGCAGCGG
AAAAGCGCCACGCTTCCCGAAGGGAGAAAGGCGGACAGGTATCCGGTAAGCGGCAGGGTCGGAACAGGAG
AGCGCACGAGGGAGCTTCCAGGGGGAAACGCCTGGTATCTTTATAGTCCTGTCGGGTTTCGCCACCTCTG
ACTTGAGCGTCGATTTTTGTGATGCTCGTCAGGGGGGCGGAGCCTATGGAAAAACGCCAGCAACGCGGCC
TTTTTACGGTTCCTGGCCTTTTGCTGGCCTTTTGCTCACATGTTCTTTCCTGCGTTATCCCCTGATTCTG
TGGATAACCGTATTACCGCCTTTGAGTGAGCTGATACCGCTCGCCGCAGCCGAACGACCGAGCGCAGCGA
GTCAGTGAGCGAGGAAGCGGAAGAGCGCCAGAAGGCCGCCAGAGAGGCCGAGCGCGGCCGTGAGGCTTGG
ACGCTAGGGCAGGGCATGAAAAAGCCCGTAGCGGGCTGCTACGGGCGTCTGACGCGGTGGAAAGGGGGAG
GGGATGTTGTCTACATGGCTCTGCTGTAGTGAGTGGGTTGCGCTCCGGCAGCGGTCCTGATCAATCGTCA
CCCTTTCTCGGTCCTTCAACGTTCCTGACAACGAGCCTCCTTTTCGCCAATCCATCGACAATCACCGCGA
GTCCCTGCTCGAACGCTGCGTCCGGACCGGCTTCGTCGAAGGCGTCTATCGCGGCCCGCAACAGCGGCGA
GAGCGGAGCCTGTTCAACGGTGCCGCCGCGCTCGCCGGCATCGCTGTCGCCGGCCTGCTCCTCAAGCACG
GCCCCAACAGTGAAGTAGCTGATTGTCATCAGCGCATTGACGGCGTCCCCGGCCGAAAAACCCGCCTCGC
AGAGGAAGCGAAGCTGCGCGTCGGCCGTTTCCATCTGCGGTGCGCCCGGTCGCGTGCCGGCATGGATGCG
CGCGCCATCGCGGTAGGCGAGCAGCGCCTGCCTGAAGCTGCGGGCATTCCCGATCAGAAATGAGCGCCAG
TCGTCGTCGGCTCTCGGCACCGAATGCGTATGATTCTCCGCCAGCATGGCTTCGGCCAGTGCGTCGAGCA
GCGCCCGCTTGTTCCTGAAGTGCCAGTAAAGCGCCGGCTGCTGAACCCCCAACCGTTCCGCCAGTTTGCG
TGTCGTCAGACCGTCTACGCCGACCTCGTTCAACAGGTCCAGGGCGGCACGGATCACTGTATTCGGCTGC
AACTTTGTCATGCTTGACACTTTATCACTGATAAACATAATATGTCCACCAACTTATCAGTGATAAAGAA
TCCGCGCGTTCAATCGGACCAGCGGAGGCTGGTCCGGAGGCCAGACGTGAAACCCAACATACCCCTGATC
GTAATTCTGAGCACTGTCGCGCTCGACGCTGTCGGCATCGGCCTGATTATGCCGGTGCTGCCGGGCCTCC
TGCGCGATCTGGTTCACTCGAACGACGTCACCGCCCACTATGGCATTCTGCTGGCGCTGTATGCGTTGGT
GCAATTTGCCTGCGCACCTGTGCTGGGCGCGCTGTCGGATCGTTTCGGGCGGCGGCCAATCTTGCTCGTC
TCGCTGGCCGGCGCCAGATCTGGGGAACCCTGTGGTTGGCATGCACATACAAATGGACGAACGGATAAAC
CTTTTCACGCCCTTTTAAATATCCGATTATTCTAATAAACGCTCTTTTCTCTTAGGTTTACCCGCCAATA
TATCCTGTCAAACACTGATAGTTTAAACGTTGCGATTAAGAATTCGAGCTCGGTACCCCCCTACTCCAAA
AATGTCAAAGATACAGTCTCAGAAGACCAAAGGGCTATTGAGACTTTTCAACAAAGGGTAATTTCGGGAA
ACCTCCTCGGATTCCATTGCCCAGCTATCTGTCACTTCATCGAAAGGACAGTAGAAAAGGAAGGTGGCTC
CTACAAATGCCATCATTGCGATAAAGGAAAGGCTATCATTCAAGATGCCTCTGCCGACAGTGGTCCCAAA
GATGGACCCCCACCCACGAGGAGCATCGTGGAAAAAGAAGACGTTCCAACCACGTCTTCAAAGCAAGTGG
ATTGATGTGACATCTCCACTGACGTAAGGGATGACGCACAATCCCACTATCCTTCGCAAGACCCTTCCTC
TATATAAGGAAGTTCATTTCATTTGGAGAGGACAGCCCAAGCTTCGACTCTAGAGGATCCCCTTAAATCG
ATATGGAACGAGCTATACAAGGAAACGACGCTAGGGAACAAGCTAACAGTGAACGTTGGGATGGAGGATC
AGGAGGTACCACTTCTCCCTTCAAACTTCCTGACGAAAGTCCGAGTTGGACTGAGTGGCGGCTACATAAC
GATGAGACGAATTCGAATCAAGATAATCCCCTTGGTTTCAAGGAAAGCTGGGGTTTCGGGAAAGTTGTAT
TTAAGAGATATCTCAGATACGACAGGACGGAAGCTTCACTGCACAGAGTCCTTGGATCTTGGACGGGAGA
TTCGGTTAACTATGCAGCATCTCGATTTTTCGGTTTCGACCAGATCGGATGTACCTATAGTATTCGGTTT
CGAGGAGTTAGTATCACCGTTTCTGGAGGGTCTCGAACTCTTCAGCATCTCTGTGAGATGGCAATTCGGT
CTAAGCAAGAACTGCTACAGCTTGCCCCAATCGAAGTGGAAAGTAATGTATCAAGAGGATGCCCTGAAGG
TACTCAAACCTTCGAAAAAGAAAGCGAGTAAGTCGAGGGCGAGCTCGAATTCGGTACGCTGAAATCACCA
GTCTCTCTCTACAAATCTATCTCTCTCTATTTTCTCCATAAATAATGTGTGAGTAGTTTCCCGATAAGGG
AAATTAGGGTTCTTATAGGGTTTCGCTCATGTGTTGAGCATATAAGAAACCCTTAGTATGTATTTGTATT
TGTAAAATACTTCTATCAATAAAATTTCTAATTCCTAAAACCAAAATCCAGTACTAAAATCCAGATCTCC
CTGCAGGTCCCCAGATTAGCCTTTTCAATTTCAGAAAGAATGCTAACCCACAGATGGTTAGAGAGGCTTA
CGCAGCAGGTCTCATCAAGACGATCTACCCGAGCAATAATCTCCAGGAAATCAAATACCTTCCCAAGAAG
GTTAAAGATGCAGTCAAAAGATTCAGGACTAACTGCATCAAGAACACAGAGAAAGATATATTTCTCAAGA
TCAGAAGTACTATTCCAGTATGGACGATTCAAGGCTTGCTTCACAAACCAAGGCAAGTAATAGAGATTGG
AGTCTCTAAAAAGGTAGTTCCCACTGAATCAAAGGCCATGGAGTCAAAGATTCAAATAGAGGACCTAACA
GAACTCGCCGTAAAGACTGGCGAACAGTTCATACAGAGTCTCTTACGACTCAATGACAAGAAGAAAATCT
TCGTCAACATGGTGGAGCACGACACACTTGTCTACTCCAAAAATATCAAAGATACAGTCTCAGAAGACCA
AAGGGCAATTGAGACTTTTCAACAAAGGGTAATATCCGGAAACCTCCTCGGATTCCATTGCCCAGCTATC
TGTCACTTTATTGTGAAGATAGTGGAAAAGGAAGGTGGCTCCTACAAATGCCATCATTGCGATAAAGGAA
AGGCCATCGTTGAAGATGCCTCTGCCGACAGTGGTCCCAAAGATGGACCCCCACCCACGAGGAGCATCGT
GGAAAAAGAAGACGTTCCAACCACGTCTTCAAAGCAAGTGGATTGATGTGATATCTCCACTGACGTAAGG
GATGACGCACAATCCCACTATCCTTCGCAAGACCCTTCCTCTATATAAGGAAGTTCATTTCATTTGGAGA
GAACACGGGGGACAAGTTTGTACAAAAAAGCAGGCTCCACCACTAGTATGGGAAGGGTAAGGCCTAACAT
GAGGAGATTGGAGAGCAGTAGTAACCGGCAGGTTACTTATTGCAAACGAAGGGCTGGCATTTTGAAGAAA
GCCAAGGAGATTTCAGTCTTATGTGAGATCGACATTCTCCTTCTTATGTTTTCTCCGACTGGAAAACAAA
CGCTATTTCAAGGAGAACGAAGATGTTGAGAAAGATTTTTAAGAAGCTTGACCACGATGTAGGTATGCAA
GAGTTTCTAGATGTTAGTGTTGCATCAGTTGAGGAATTGCACAACCAAGTGAAAGTCTTGCAATCTCGGC
TTACGGATGTAGAAAAAGAGACTCGGCTCCAGAGCATGATGCATTGGAATCTTCCGATGGGTAGTAGACA
AGACGAGCAGACCCTGACATGTCATCCGGCAAATAACAGCCAGAACATGCCATTTCCTGTGGCACCAAAC
TTTCCAACACAAGGAGGTATTGGGTACTCCGGAGATACATCTGTTGCAGAATGTTCTCATGTTTTGAACA
CTGGAAAAGAACTGGAGCTTGAACGAACAAGGCAGACAACTGCAATACTAGATGACACTGTTTGGGATGA
TTTAAATAGTATAGCATGCTTGAGACAGCAACTAAGTGAGCCATATTCGTATTATCCTTATGATGATCTT
AATCTGCTGGAAAGGAAAAGTTTGGATCCTCAGAGTGAGGTAGATTTAAGAGAATATTTGATGGATTATG
AAACTCAAAGAAATTTTAATCTGCATAGATCTGTGGATTCTGTCAATAATTCCTGGGATTGTGCAGCTGG
TACCTCTACAGCTCCAATTTTGGATGAAAAATCATATCCGCAGCAAGGGAACTGCTCGCGTGATTGAACA
GCCGAGATGTAGCAAAACTTGTGTTTTCTTGGGGCTAAAAGAACTCTTCTTCAATTGGGAACAAGGTTAT
ATTTACAGGTGCAGTTGCAGTTCGCCCGGGGACCCAGCTTTCTTGTACAAAGTGGTTGATAACAGCGGGT
TAATTAACATCTTTTACCCATACGATGTTCCTGACTATGCGGGCTATCCCTATGACGTCCCGGACTATGC
AGGATCCTATCCATATGACGTTCCAGATTACGCTGCTCAGTGCAGCGCTTAGAGCTCGAATTTCCCCGAT
CGTTCAAACATTTGGCAATAAAGTTTCTTAAGATTGAATCCTGTTGCCGGTCTTGCGATGATTATCATAT
AATTTCTGTTGAATTACGTTAAGCATGTAATAATTAACATGTAATGCATGACGTTATTTATGAGATGGGT
TTTTATGATTAGAGTCCCGCAATTATACATTTAATACGCGATAGAAAACAAAATATAGCGCGCAAACTAG
GATAAATTATCGCGCGCGGTGTCATCTATGTTACTAGATCGGGAATTAGCTTCATCAACGCAAGACATGC
GCACGACCGTCTGACAGGAGAGGAATTTCCGACGAGCACAGAAAGGACTTGCTCTTGGACGTAGGCCTAT
TTCTCAGGCACATGTATCAAGTGTTCGGACGTGGGTTTTCGATGGTGTATCAGCCGCCGCCAACTGGGAG
ATGAGGAGGCTTTCTTGGGGGGCAGTCAGCAGTTCATTTCACAAGACAGAGGAACTTGTAAGGAGATGCA
CTGATTTATCTTGGCGCAAACCAGCAGGACGAATTAGTGGGAATAGCCCGCGAATATCTAAGTTATGCCT
GTCGGCATGAGCAGAAACTTCCAATTCGAAACAGTTTGGAGAGGTTGTTTTTGGGCATACCTTTTGTTAG
TCAGCCTCTCGATTGCTCATCGTCATTACACAGTACCGAAGTTTGATCGATCTAGTAACATAGATGACAC
CGCGCGCGATAATTTATCCTAGTTTGCGCGCTATATTTTGTTTTCTATCGCGTATTAAATGTATAATTGC
GGGACTCTAATCATAAAAACCCATCTCATAAATAACGTCATGCATTACATGTTAATTATTACATGCTTAA
CGTAATTCAACAGAAATTATATGATAATCATCGCAAGACCGGCAACAGGATTCAATCTTAAGAAACTTTA
TTGCCAAATGTTTGAACGATCTGCTTCGACGCACTCCTTCTTTACTCCACCATCTCGTCCTTATTGAAAA
CGTGGGTAGCACCAAAACGAATCAAGTCGCTGGAACTGAAGTTACCAATCACGCTGGATGATTTGCCAGT
TGGATTAATCTTGCCTTTCCCCGCATGAATAATATTGATGAATGCATGCGTGAGGGGTATTTCGATTTTG
GCAATAGCTGCAATTGCCGCGACATCCTCCAACGAGCATAATTCTTCAGAAAAATAGCGATGTTCCATGT
TGTCAGGGCATGCATGATGCACGTTATGAGGTGACGGTGCTAGGCAGTATTCCCTCAAAGTTTCATAGTC
AGTATCATATTCATCATTGCATTCCTGCAAGAGAGAATTGAGACGCAATCCACACGCTGCGGCAACCTTC
CGGCGTTCGTGGTCTATTTGCTCTTGGACGTTGCAAACGTAAGTGTTGGATCCCGGTCGGCATCTACTCT
ATTCCTTTGCCCTCGGACGAGTGCTGGGGCGTCGGTTTCCACTATCGGCGAGTACTTCTACACAGCCATC
GGTCCAGACGGCCGCGCTTCTGCGGGCGATTTGTGTACGCCCGACAGTCCCGGCTCCGGATCGGACGATT
GCGTCGCATCGACCCTGCGCCCAAGCTGCATCATCGAAATTGCCGTCAACCAAGCTCTGATAGAGTTGGT
CAAGACCAATGCGGAGCATATACGCCCGGAGCCGCGGCGATCCTGCAAGCTCCGGATGCCTCCGCTCGAA
GTAGCGCGTCTGCTGCTCCATACAAGCCAACCACGGCCTCCAGAAGAAGATGTTGGCGACCTCGTATTGG
GAATCCCCGAACATCGCCTCGCTCCAGTCAATGACCGCTGTTATGCGGCCATTGTCCGTCAGGACATTGT
TGGAGCCGAAATCCGCGTGCACGAGGTGCCGGACTTCGGGGCAGTCCTCGGCCCAAAGCATCAGCTCATC
GAGAGCCTGCGCGACGGACGCACTGACGGTGTCGTCCATCACAGTTTGCCAGTGATACACATGGGGATCA
GCAATCGCGCATATGAAATCACGCCATGTAGTGTATTGACCGATTCCTTGCGGTCCGAATGGGCCGAACC
CGCTCGTCTGGCTAAGATCGGCCGCAGCGATCGCATCCATGGCCTCCGCGACCGGCTGCAGAACAGCGGG
CAGTTCGGTTTCAGGCAGGTCTTGCAACGTGACACCCTGTGCACGGCGGGAGATGCAATAGGTCAGGCTC
TCGCTGAATTCCCCAATGTCAAGCACTTCCGGAATCGGGAGCGCGGCCGATGCAAAGTGCCGATAAACAT
AACGATCTTTGTAGAAACCATCGGCGCAGCTATTTACCCGCAGGACATATCCACGCCCTCCTACATCGAA
GCTGAAAGCACGAGATTCTTCGCCCTCCGAGAGCTGCATCAGGTCGGAGACGCTGTCGAACTTTTCGATC
AGAAACTTCTCGACAGACGTCGCGGTGAGTTCAGGCTTTTTCATATCGGGGTCGTCCTCTCCAAATGAAA
TGAACTTCCTTATATAGAGGAAGGGTCTTGCGAAGGATAGTGGGATTGTGCGTCATCCCTTACGTCAGTG
GAGATATCACATCAATCCACTTGCTTTGAAGACGTGGTTGGAACGTCTTCTTTTTCCACGATGCTCCTCG
TGGGTGGGGGTCCATCTTTGGGACCACTGTCGGCAGAGGCATCTTGAACGATAGCCTTTCCTTTATCGCA
ATGATGGCATTTGTAGGTGCCACCTTCCTTTTCTACTGTCCTTTTGATGAAGTGACAGATAGCTGGGCAA
TGGAATCCGAGGAGGTTTCCCGATATTACCCTTTGTTGAAAAGTCTCAATAGCCCTTTGGTCTTCTGAGA
CTGTATCTTTGATATTCTTGGAGTAGACGAGAGTGTCGTGCTCCACCATGTTGACGGATCTCTAGGACGC
GTCGACGCGTCGACGCGTCGACGCGTCGACGCGTCCTAGAAGCTAATTCACTGGCCGTCGTTTTACAACG
TCGTGACTGGGAAAACCCTGGCGTTACCCAACTTAATCGCCTTGCAGCACATCCCCCTTTCGCCAGCTGG
CGTAATAGCGAAGAGGCCCGCACCGATCGCCCTTCCCAACAGTTGCGCAGCCTGAATG
[44 nt withheld, positions 8809-8852]
C
[141 nt withheld, positions 8854-8994]
CCTTTGACGTTGGAGTCCACGTTCTTT
[37 nt withheld, positions 9022-9058]
ACCCTATCTCGGGCTATTCTTTTGATTTATAAGGGATTTTGCCGATTTCGGAACCACCATCAAACAGGAT
TTTCGCCTGCTGGGGCAAACCAGCGTGGACCGCTTGCTGCAACTCTCTCAGGGCCAGGCGGTGAAGGGCA
ATCAGCTGTTGCCCGTCTCACTGGTGAAAAGAAAAACCACCCCAGTACATTAAAAACGTCCGCAATGTGT
TATTAAGTTGTCTAAGCGTCAATTTGTTTACACCACAATATATCCTGCCACCAGCCAGCCAACAGCTCCC
CGACCGGCAGCTCGGCACAAAATCACCACTCGATACAGGCAGCCCATCAGTCCGGGACGGCGTCAGCGGG
AGAGCCGTTGTAAGGCGGCAGACTTTGCTCATGTTACCGATGCTATTCGGAAGAACGGCAACTAAGCTGC
CGGGTTTGAAACACGGATGATCTCGCGGAGGGTAGCATGTTGATTGTAACGATGACAGAGCGTTGCTGCC
TGTGATCAAATATCATCTCCCTCGCAGAGATCCGAATTATCAGCCTTCTTATTCATTTCTCGCTTAACCG
TGACAGGCTGTCGATCTTGAGAACTATGCCGACATAATAGGAAATCGCTGGATAAAGCCGCTGAGGAAGC
TGAGTGGCGCTATTTCTTTAGAAGTGAACGTTGACGATATCAACTCCCCTATCCATTGCTCACCGAATGG
TACAGGTCGGGGACCCGAAGTTCCGACTGTCGGCCTGATGCATCCCCGGCTGATCGACCCCAGATCTGGG
GCTGAGAAAGCCCAGTAAGGAAACAACTGTAGGTTCGAGTCGCGAGATCCCCCGGAACCAAAGGAAGTAG
GTTAAACCCGCTCCGATCAGGCCGAGCCACGCCAGGCCGAGAACATTGGTTCCTGTAGGCATCGGGATTG
GCGGATCAAACACTAAAGCTACTGGAACGAGCAGAAGTCCTCCGGCCGCCAGTTGCCAGGCGGTAAAGGT
GAGCAGAGGCACGGGAGGTTGCCACTTGCGGGTCAGCACGGTTCCGAACGCCATGGAAACCGCCCCCGCC
AGGCCCGCTGCGACGCCGACAGGATCTAGCGCTGCGTTTGGTGTCAACACCAACAGCGCCACGCCCGCAG
TTCCGCAAATAGCCCCCAGGACCGCCATCAATCGTATCGGGCTACCTAGCAGAGCGGCAGAGATGAACAC
GACCATCAGCGGCTGCACAGCGCCTACCGTCGCCGCGACCCCGCCCGGCAGGCGGTAGACCGAAATAAAC
AACAAGCTCCAGAATAGCGAAATATTAAGTGCGCCGAGGATGAAGATGCGCATCCACCAGATTCCCGTTG
GAATCTGTCGGACGATCATCACGAGCAATAAACCCGCCGGCAACGCCCGCAGCAGCATACCGGCGACCCC
TCGGCCTCGCTGTTCGGGCTCCACGAAAACGCCGGACAGATGCGCCTTGTGAGCGTCCTTGGGGCCGTCC
TCCTGTTTGAAGACCGACAGCCCAATGATCTCGCCGTCGATGTAGGCGCCGAATGCCACGGCATCTCGCA
ACCGTTCAGCGAACGCCTCCATGGGCTTTTTCTCCTCGTGCTCGTAAACGGACCCGAACATCTCTGGAGC
TTTCTTCAGGGCCGACAATCGGATCTCGCGGAAATCCTGCACGTCGGCCGCTCCAAGCCGTCGAATCTGA
GCCTTAATCACAATTGTCAATTTTAATCCTCTGTTTATCGGCAGTTCGTAGAGCGCGCCGTGCGTCCCGA
GCGATACTGAGCGAAGCAAGTGCGTCGAGCAGTGCCCGCTTGTTCCTGAAATGCCAGTAAAGCGCTGGCT
GCTGAACCCCCAGCCGGAACTGACCCCACAAGGCCCTAGCGTTTGCAATGCACCAGGTCATCATTGACCC
AGGCGTGTTCCACCAGGCCGCTGCCTCGCAACTCTTCGCAGGCTTCGCCGACCTGCTCGCGCCACTTCTT
CACGCGGGTGGAATCCGATCCGCACATGAGGCGGAAGGTTTCCAGCTTGAGCGGGTACGGCTCCCGGTGC
GAGCTGAAATAGTCGAACATCCGTCGGGCCGTCGGCGACAGCTTGCGGTACTTCTCCCATATGAATTTCG
TGTAGTGGTCGCCAGCAAACAGCACGACGATTTCCTCGTCGATCAGGACCTGGCAACGGGACGTTTTCTT
GCCACGGTCCAGGACGCGGAAGCGGTGCAGCAGCGACACCGATTCCAGGTGCCCAACGCGGTCGGACGTG
AAGCCCATCGCCGTCGCCTGTAGGCGCGACAGGCATTCCTCGGCCTTCGTGTAATACCGGCCATTGATCG
ACCAGCCCAGGTCCTGGCAAAGCTCGTAGAACGTGAAGGTGATCGGCTCGCCGATAGGGGTGCGCTTCGC
GTACTCCAACACCTGCTGCCACACCAGTTCGTCATCGTCGGCCCGCAGCTCGACGCCGGTGTAGGTGATC
TTCACGTCCTTGTTGACGTGGAAAATGACCTTGTTTTGCAGCGCCTCGCGCGGGATTTTCTTGTTGCGCG
TGGTGAACAGGGCAGAGCGGGCCGTGTCGTTTGGCATCGCTCGCATCGTGTCCGGCCACGGCGCAATATC
GAACAAGGAAAGCTGCATTTCCTTGATCTGCTGCTTCGTGTGTTTCAGCAACGCGGCCTGCTTGGCCTCG
CTGACCTGTTTTGCCAGGTCCTCGCCGGCGGTTTTTCGCTTCTTGGTCGTCATAGTTCCTCGCGTGTCGA
TGGTCATCGACTTCGCCAAACCTGCCGCCTCCTGTTCGAGACGACGCGAACGCTCCACGGCGGCCGATGG
CGCGGGCAGGGCAGGGGGAGCCAGTTGCACGCTGTCGCGCTCGATCTTGGCCGTAGCTTGCTGGACCATC
GAGCCGACGGACTGGAAGGTTTCGCGGGGCGCACGCATGACGGTGCGGCTTGCGATGGTTTCGGCATCCT
CGGCGGAAAACCCCGCGTCGATCAGTTCTTGCCTGTATGCCTTCCGGTCAAACGTCCGATTCATTCACCC
TCCTTGCGGGATTGCCCCGACTCACGCCGGGGCAATGTGCCCTTATTCCTGATTTGACCCGCCTGGTGCC
TTGGTGTCCAGATAATCCACCTTATCGGCAATGAAGTCGGTCCCGTAGACCGTCTGGCCGTCCTTCTCGT
ACTTGGTATTCCGAATCTTGCCCTGCACGAATACCAGCGACCCCTTGCCCAAATACTTGCCGTGGGCCTC
GGCCTGAGAGCCAAAACACTTGATGCGGAAGAAGTCGGTGCGCTCCTGCTTGTCGCCGGCATCGTTGCGC
CACATCTAGGTACTAAAACAATTCATCCAGTAAAATATAATATTTTATTTTCTCCCAATCAGGCTTGATC
CCCAGTAAGTCAAAAAATAGCTCGACATACTGTTCTTCCCCGATATCCTCCCTGATCGACCGGACGCAGA
AGGCAATGTCATACCACTTGTCCGCCCTGCCGCTTCTCCCAAGATCAATAAAGCCACTTACTTTGCCATC
TTTCACAAAGATGTTGCTGTCTCCCAGGTCGCCGTGGAAAAAGACAAGTTCCTCTTCGGGCTTTTCCGTC
TTTAAAAAATCATACAGCTCGCGCGGATCTTTAAATGGAGTGTCTTCTTCCCAGTTTTCGCAATCCACAT
CGGCCAGATCGTTATTCAGTAAGTAATCCAATTCGGCTAAGCGGCTGTCTAAGCTATTCGTATAGGGACA
ATCCGATATGTCGATGGAGTGAAAGAGCCTGATGCACTCCGCATACAGCTCGATAATCTTTTCAGGGCTT
TGTTCATCTTCATACTCTTCCGAGCAAAGGACGCCATCGGCCTCACTCATGAGCAGATTGCTCCAGCCAT
CATGCCGTTCAAAGTGCAGGACCTTTGGAACAGGCAGCTTTCCTTCCAGCCATAGCATCATGTCCTTTTC
CCGTTCCACATCATAGGTGGTCCCTTTATACCGGCTGTCCGTCATTTTTAAATATAGGTTTTCATTTTCT
CCCACCAGCTTATATACCTTAGCAGGAGACATTCCTTCCGTATCTTTTACGCAGCGGTATTTTTCGATCA
GTTTTTTCAATTCCGGTGATATTCTCATTTTAGCCATTTATTATTTCCTTCCTCTTTTCTACAGTATTTA
AAGATACCCCAAGAAGCTAATTATAACAAGACGAACTCCAATTCACTGTTCCTTGCATTCTAAAACCTTA
AATACCAGAAAACAGCTTTTTCAAAGTTGTTTTCAAAGTTGGCGTATAACATAGTATCGACGGAGCCGAT
TTTGAAACCACAATTATGGGTGATGCTGCCAACTTACTGATTTAGTGTATGATGGTGTTTTTGAGGTGCT
CCAGTGGCTTCTGTTTCTATCAGCTGTCCCTCCTGTTCAGCTACTGACGGGGTGGTGCGTAACGGCAAAA
GCACCGCCGGACATCAGCGCTATCTCTGCTCTCACTGCCGTAAAACATGGCAACTGCAGTTCACTTACAC
CGCTTCTCAACCCGGTACGCACCAGAAAATCATTGATATGGCCATGAATGGCGTTGGATGCCGGGCAACA
GCCCGCATTATGGGCGTTGGCCTCAACACGATTTTACGTCACTTAAAAAACTCAGGCCGCAGTCGGTAAC
CTCGCGCATACAGCCGGGCAGTGACGTCATCGTCTGCGCGGAAATGGACGAACAGTGGGGCTATGTCGGG
GCTAAATCGCGCCAGCGCTGGCTGTTTTACGCGTATGACAGTCTCCGGAAGACGGTTGTTGCGCACGTAT
TCGGTGAACGCACTATGGCGACGCTGGGGCGTCTTATGAGCCTGCTGTCACCCTTTGACGTGGTGATATG
GATGACGGATGGCTGGCCGCTGTATGAATCCCGCCTGAAGGGAAAGCTGCACGTAATCAGCAAGCGATAT
ACGCAGCGAATTGAGCGGCATAACCTGAATCTGAGGCAGCACCTGGCACGGCTGGGACGGAAGTCGCTGT
CGTTCTCAAAATCGGTGGAGCTGCATGACAAAGTCATCGGGCATTATCTGAACATAAAACACTATCAATA
AGTTGGAGTCATTACCCAATTATGATAGAATTTACAAGCTATAAGGTTATTGTCCTGGGTTTCAAGCATT
AGTCCATGCAAGTTTTTATGCTTTGCCCATTCTATAGATATATTGATAAGCGCGCTGCCTATGCCTTGCC
CCCTGAAATCCTTACATACGGCGATATCTTCTATATAAAAGATATATTATCTTATCAGTATTGTCAATAT
ATTCAAGGCAATCTGCCTCCTCATCCTCTTCATCCTCTTCGTCTTGGTAGCTTTTTAAATATGGCGCTTC
ATAGAGTAATTCTGTAAAGGTCCAATTCTCGTTTTCATACCTCGGTATAATCTTACCTATCACCTCAAAT
GGTTCGCTGGGTTTATCGCACCCCCGAACACGAGCACGGCACCCGCGACCACTATGCCAAGAATGCCCAA
GGTAAAAATTGCCGGCCCCGCCATGAAGTCCGTGAATGCCCCGACGGCCGAAGTGAAGGGCAGGCCGCCA
CCCAGGCCGCCGCCCTCACTGCCCGGCACCTGGTCGCTGAATGTCGATGCCAGCACCTGCGGCACGTCAA
TGCTTCCGGGCGTCGCGCTCGGGCTGATCGCCCATCCCGTTACTGCCCCGATCCCGGCAATGGCAAGGAC
TGCCAGCGCTGCCATTTTTGGGGTGAGGCCGTTCGCGGCCGAGGGGCGCAGCCCCTGGGGGGATGGGAGG
CCCGCGTTAGCGGGCCGGGAGGGTTCGAGAAGGGGGGGCACCCCCCTTCGGCGTGCGCGGTCACGCGCAC
AGGGCGCAGCCCTGGTTAAAAACAAGGTTTATAAATATTGGTTTAAAAGCAGGTTAAAAGACAGGTTAGC
GGTGGCCGAAAAACGGGCGGAAACCCTTGCAAATGCTGGATTTTCTGCCTGTGGACAGCCCCTCAAATGT
CAATAGGTGCGCCCCTCATCTGTCAGCACTCTGCCCCTCAAGTGTCAAGGATCGCGCCCCTCATCTGTCA
GTAGTCGCGCCCCTCAAGTGTCAATACCGCAGGGCACTTATCCCCAGGCTTGTCCACATCATCTGTGGGA
AACTCGCGTAAAATCAGGCGTTTTCGCCGATTTGCGAGGCTGGCCAGCTCCACGTCGCCGGCCGAAATCG
AGCCTGCCCCTCATCTGTCAACGCCGCGCCGGGTGAGTCGGCCCCTCAAGTGTCAACGTCCGCCCCTCAT
CTGTCAGTGAGGGCCAAGTTTTCCGCGAGGTATCCACAACGCCGGCGGCCGCGGTGTCTCGCACACGGCT
TCGACGGCGTTTCTGGCGCGTTTGCAGGGCCATAGACGGCCGCCAGCCCAGCGGCGAGGGCAACCAGCCC
GGTGAGCGTCGGAAAGGCGC
Features (pLannotate 1.2.2; 37 found; start..end, strand, type, name):
      3..89      -  CDS            traI (fragment): TRAI6_ECOLX - Experimental evidence at protein level: Swiss-Prot protein existence level 1. The initiation process of transfer DNA synthesis requires the interaction of at least three plasmid-specific components (TraH, I, and J) at the transfer origin resulting in the assembly of a specialised nucleoprotein complex - the relaxosome. Site- and strand-specific cleavage at the transfer origin is dependent on TraI and TraJ. From Escherichia coli.
    127..498     -  CDS            traJ: oriT-recognizing protein; traJ
    531..640     -  oriT           oriT: incP origin of transfer
    772..962     +  rep_origin     ori (fragment): high-copy-number ColE1/pMB1/pBR322/pUC origin of replication
   1321..1971    -  CDS            TetR: tetracycline resistance regulatory protein; tetR
   2077..2326    +  CDS            TcR (fragment): tetracycline efflux protein; tetA; confers resistance to tetracycline
   2436..2460    -  misc_feature   RB T-DNA repeat: right border repeat from nopaline C58 T-DNA
   2490..2508    +  misc_feature   MCS (fragment): pUC18/19 multiple cloning site
   2559..2904    +  promoter       CaMV 35S promoter: strong constitutive promoter from cauliflower mosaic virus
   2856..2902    +  promoter       minimal CaMV 35S promoter: minimal 35S promoter from cauliflower mosaic virus
   2914..2932    -  misc_feature   MCS (fragment): pUC18/19 multiple cloning site
   2943..3458    +  CDS            P19_TBSVC: Experimental evidence at protein level: Swiss-Prot protein existence level 1. Acts as a suppressor of RNA-mediated gene silencing, also known as post-transcriptional gene silencing (PTGS), a mechanism of plant viral defense that limits the accumulation of viral RNAs. Binds to short interfering RNAs (siRNAs) with high affinity. Acts as a molecular caliper to specifically select siRNAs based on the length of the duplex region of the RNA (By similarity). From Tomato bushy stunt virus (strain Cherry) (TBSV).
   3531..3707    +  polyA_signal   CaMV poly(A) signal: cauliflower mosaic virus polyadenylation signal
   4210..4551    +  promoter       CaMV 35S promoter: strong constitutive promoter from cauliflower mosaic virus
   4562..4586    +  protein_bind   attB1: mutant version of attB; recombination site for the Gateway® BP reaction BP Clonase™
   4598..4801    +  CDS            AGL8 (fragment): AGL8_ARATH - Also known as FUL. Experimental evidence at protein level: Swiss-Prot protein existence level 1. Probable transcription factor that promotes early floral meristem identity in synergy with APETALA1 and CAULIFLOWER. Is required subsequently for the transition of an inflorescence meristem into a floral meristem (PubMed:28586421). Seems to be partially redundant to the function of APETALA1 and CAULIFLOWER in the up-regulation of LEAFY. Is also required for normal pattern of cell division, expansion and differentiation during morphogenesis of the silique (PubMed:28586421). Probably not
   4786..4911    +  CDS            AGL30 (fragment): AGL30_ARATH - Experimental evidence at protein level: Swiss-Prot protein existence level 1. Probable transcription factor that forms heterodimers with the MADS-box proteins AGL66 and AGL104 and is involved in the regulation of pollen maturation at the late stages of pollen development and pollen tube growth. From Arabidopsis thaliana (Mouse-ear cress).
   5562..5586    -  protein_bind   attB2: mutant version of attB; recombination site for the Gateway® BP reaction BP Clonase™
   5615..5704    +  CDS            3xHA: three tandem HA epitope tags
   5738..5990    +  terminator     NOS terminator: nopaline synthase terminator and poly(A) signal
   6419..6671    -  terminator     NOS terminator: nopaline synthase terminator and poly(A) signal
   6695..7123    -  CDS            nos (fragment): DHNO_AGRT7 - Protein inferred from homology: Swiss-Prot protein existence level 3. From Agrobacterium tumefaciens (strain T37).
   7139..8164    -  CDS            HygR: aminoglycoside phosphotransferase from E. coli; aph(4)-Ia; confers resistance to hygromycin
   8174..8518    -  promoter       CaMV 35S promoter: strong constitutive promoter from cauliflower mosaic virus
   8175..8221    -  promoter       minimal CaMV 35S promoter: minimal 35S promoter from cauliflower mosaic virus
   8656..8811    +  CDS            lacZα (fragment) (sequence partly withheld): LacZα fragment of β-galactosidase; lacZ fragment
   8809..9109    +  rep_origin     M13 ori (fragment) (sequence partly withheld): M13 bacteriophage origin of replication; arrow indicates direction of (+) strand synthesis
   9110..9240    +  CDS            lacI (fragment): lac repressor; lacI; The lac repressor binds to the lac operator to inhibit transcription in E. coli. This inhibition can be relieved by adding lactose or isopropyl-β-D-thiogalactopyranoside (IPTG).
   9294..9318    -  misc_feature   LB T-DNA repeat: left border repeat from nopaline C58 T-DNA
  10775..10894   -  CDS            tetR (fragment): TETR1_ECOLX - Experimental evidence at protein level: Swiss-Prot protein existence level 1. TetR is the repressor of the tetracycline resistance element; its N-terminal region forms a helix-turn-helix structure and binds DNA. Binding of tetracycline to TetR reduces the repressor affinity for the tetracycline resistance gene (tetA) promoter operator sites. From Escherichia coli.
  10914..12062   -  CDS            trfA: trans-acting replication protein that binds to and activates oriV
  12361..13155   -  CDS            KanR: aminoglycoside phosphotransferase; aphA-3; confers resistance to kanamycin
  13347..14114   +  mobile_element IS1: prokaryotic transposable element IS1
  14123..14272   -  CDS            satA (fragment): STA_BACSU - Also known as yyaR. Experimental evidence at protein level: Swiss-Prot protein existence level 1. Involved in resistance to streptothricin, a broad-spectrum antibiotic produced by streptomycetes. Detoxifies streptothricin via acetylation of the beta amino group of the first beta-lysyl moiety of streptothricin. From Bacillus subtilis (strain 168).
  14271..14465   -  CDS            satA (fragment): STA_BACSU - Also known as yyaR. Experimental evidence at protein level: Swiss-Prot protein existence level 1. Involved in resistance to streptothricin, a broad-spectrum antibiotic produced by streptomycetes. Detoxifies streptothricin via acetylation of the beta amino group of the first beta-lysyl moiety of streptothricin. From Bacillus subtilis (strain 168).
  14468..14743   -  CDS            klaC (fragment): KLAC_ECOLX - Also known as telB. Protein predicted: Swiss-Prot protein existence level 4. Belongs to the kla operon, which is associated with cryptic tellurite resistance, and IncW plasmid fertility inhibition. From Escherichia coli.
  14807..15438   -  rep_origin     oriV: incP origin of replication
