[The description below was written by a language model from this plasmid's Addgene catalogue record and pLannotate feature annotations shown in this document.]
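Description:
pGWB14-LYX112 is a plant binary expression vector built on the pGWB14 backbone, intended for Agrobacterium-mediated transient or stable expression of a Nicotiana benthamiana transcription factor. The backbone is a low-copy, broad-host-range IncP-type replicon. It carries oriV with the trfA replication protein, which allows maintenance in both E. coli and Agrobacterium, and oriT with traJ for conjugal mobilisation. Bacterial selection is by kanamycin (aphA-3). The feature table also picks up backbone remnants such as partial tetracycline resistance sequences, an IS1 element and fragments of lacZα, lacI and an M13 origin, none of which appear central to its function.

Between the nopaline-type right and left T-DNA borders lie three CaMV 35S-driven cassettes. The main one places the insert, gene model Niben101Scf00063g10005.1, between attB1 and attB2 sites and upstream of a 3xHA tag and a NOS terminator, which gives a C-terminally HA-tagged protein. The catalogue records Gibson assembly as the cloning method. Automated annotation finds similarity to Arabidopsis MADS-box proteins (AGL8/FUL and AGL30) at the start of the insert, suggesting a MADS-box family factor, although the record itself does not name the family. The depositor notes that the insert retains a native intron, which is spliced out in planta to give the mature mRNA. A second cassette encodes the tomato bushy stunt virus P19 silencing suppressor with a CaMV poly(A) signal; this is not mentioned in the catalogue fields but would help sustain expression during agroinfiltration. The third cassette, in the opposite orientation, expresses hygromycin phosphotransferase with a NOS terminator for selection of stable transformants. The HA tag allows the expressed factor to be detected or immunoprecipitated.
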