Addgene plasmid #126330: pGWB14-LYX112
Purpose: With a Nicotiana benthamiana transcription factor in PGWB14 backbone, for Agrobacterium mediated transient or stable expression corresponding transcription factor fused with a C-terminal HA tag.
Depositing lab: Silin Zhong. Depositing organization: Chinese University of Hong Kong.
Backbone
  Vector backbone: pGWB14
  Vector type: Plant Expression
  Selectable markers: Hygromycin
Growth in bacteria
  Bacterial resistance: Kanamycin, 50 μg/mL
  Growth temperature: 37°C
  Growth strain: DH5alpha
  Copy number: Low Copy
Gene/Insert
  Gene/Insert name: Niben101Scf00063g10005.1
  Species: Nicotiana benthamiana
  Promoter: CaMV 35S
  Tag / fusion protein: HA (C terminal on insert)
  Cloning method: Gibson Cloning
Terms and licenses: Academic/Nonprofit Terms; Industry Terms: Not Available to Industry
Depositor comments: The insert contains a native intron and will be processed to a mature mRNA when expressed in vivo.
How to cite: pGWB14-LYX112 was a gift from Silin Zhong (Addgene plasmid # 126330 ; http://n2t.net/addgene:126330 ; RRID:Addgene_126330)
