>Addgene plasmid #126330 | pGWB14-LYX112 | depositor partial sequence | sequence record 241604 | Niben101Scf00063g10005.1
ATGATGGGAAGGGTAAGGCCTAACATGAGGAGATTGGAGAGCAGTAGTAACCGGCAGGTTACTTATTGCA
AACGAAGGGCTGGCATTTTGAAGAAAGCCAAGGAGATTTCAGTCTTATGTGAGATCGACATTCTCCTTCT
TATGTTTTCTCCGACTGGAAAACAAACGCTATTTCAAGGAGAACGAAGTTTCATCGAGGACCACTGTGAT
TGTACCTTAGTTGAAATCCATGGAATATCATTTGTGTTACTTTATTGCCTATTGGTGACAGTACTCTATC
TTAGACAAGTTCCTAAATTTCTCGCGTCGTGCACTGGGCATGCAAAGGTCAAACTGATCGATGCTCTCAT
TTTTAAGTATCTGGAATTGCACAACCAAGTGAAAGTCTTGCAATCTCGGCTTACGGATGTAGAAAAAGAG
ACTCGGATGGAGTGTGAATTAAGGGACTCACTTAATGCAGTTCATGTTCGAAAGGTAATATATGGAATTT
TTCCAAAAGCTGGATTAATACTGAAGTATTTGGTTTGGTGGGTTTTGCACTTGAATTTCGTAGAACAGCT
CCAGAGCATGATGCATTGGAATCTTCCGATGGGTAGTAGACAAGACGAGCAGACCCTGACATGTCATCCG
GCAAATAACAGCCAGAACATGCCATTTCCTGTGGCACCAAACTTTCCAACACAAGGAGGTATTGGGTACT
CCGGAGATACATCTGTTGCAGAATGTTCTCATGTTTTGAACACTGGAAAAGAACTGGAGCTTGAACGAAC
AAGGCAGACAACTGCAATACTAGATGACACTGTTTGGGATGATTTAAATAGTATAGCATGCTTGAGACAG
CAACTAAGTGAGCCATATTCGTATTATCCTTATGATGATCTTAATCTGCTGGAAAGGAAAAGTTTGGATC
CTCAGAGTGAGCTGGTACCTCTACAGCTCCAATTTTGGATGAAAAATCATATCCGCAGCAAGGGAACTGC
TCGCGTGATTGAACAGCCGAGATGTAGCAAAACTTGTGTTTTCTTGGGGCTAAAAGAACTCTTCTTCAAT
TGGGAACAAGGTTATATTTACAGGTGCAGTTGCAGTTCG
